Addgene plasmid #66721: pBGSA FPR1 R123A
Purpose: Constitutive expression of FPR1 R123A in mammalian cells.
Depositing lab: Heini Miettinen. Depositing organization: Montana State University. Publication: Identification of putative sites of interaction between the human formyl peptide receptor and G protein. Miettinen HM, Gripentrog JM, Mason MM, Jesaitis AJ. J Biol Chem. 1999 Sep 24;274(39):27934-42. PubMed 10488141.
Backbone
  Vector backbone: pBSSK+
  Backbone manufacturer: Stratagene
  Backbone size w/o insert (bp): 7200
  Total vector size (bp): 8520
  Modifications to backbone: Extensively modified
  Vector type: Mammalian Expression
  Selectable markers: Neomycin (select with G418)
Growth in bacteria
  Bacterial resistance: Ampicillin, 100 μg/mL
  Growth temperature: 37°C
  Growth strain: DH5alpha
  Copy number: High Copy
Gene/Insert
  Gene/Insert name: FPR1 (haplotype 3) (alt name: FMLP-R26)
  Species: H. sapiens (human)
  Insert size (bp): 1320
  Mutation: R123A
  GenBank ID: M60627
  Entrez Gene: FPR1 (a.k.a. FMLP, FPR)
  Promoter: SR-alpha
  Cloning method: Restriction Enzyme; 5′ cloning site EcoRI (not destroyed); 3′ cloning site EcoRI (not destroyed)
  Sequencing primers: 5′ 5'-CTTCTAGGCCTGTACGG-3'; 3′ 5'-TCTAGAACTAGTGGATCC-3'
Terms and licenses: Academic/Nonprofit Terms; Industry Terms: Not Available to Industry
Depositor comments: This mutant has poor G-protein coupling. Also associated with PMID: 16038804.
How to cite: pBGSA FPR1 R123A was a gift from Heini Miettinen (Addgene plasmid # 66721 ; http://n2t.net/addgene:66721 ; RRID:Addgene_66721)
