[The description below was written by a language model from this plasmid's Addgene catalogue record.]
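Description:
pBGSA FPR1 R123A is a mammalian expression plasmid of about 8.5 kb, built on an extensively modified pBluescript SK+ (pBSSK+) backbone. It is propagated in E. coli as a high-copy plasmid under ampicillin selection. It also carries a neomycin resistance marker, so transfected mammalian cells can be selected with G418, for example to derive stable lines. The record gives only catalogue fields and no feature table. Details such as the polyadenylation signal, the promoter driving the neomycin cassette and the exact nature of the backbone modifications are therefore not stated.

The payload is a roughly 1.3 kb insert encoding human FPR1, the formyl peptide receptor (haplotype 3, also called FMLP-R26), cloned as an EcoRI fragment with both sites retained. Expression is driven by the SR-alpha promoter, a strong constitutive hybrid promoter that combines the SV40 early promoter with part of the HTLV-1 long terminal repeat. No epitope tags or reporters are recorded. The receptor carries an R123A substitution, replacing arginine 123 with alanine, and the depositor notes that this mutant couples poorly to G protein.

The plasmid comes from work mapping putative sites of interaction between the human formyl peptide receptor and its G protein. It is suited to constitutive expression of a coupling-deficient receptor in mammalian cells. Such a mutant can be compared with wild-type FPR1 or other point mutants to study how ligand binding relates to G-protein activation and downstream signalling.
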