>Addgene plasmid #66721 | pBGSA FPR1 R123A | addgene partial sequence | sequence record 117243 | pcDL-F 5'-GTTGCCTTTACTTCTAGGCCT-3'
TTCCGGTTCCTTGGTGTATGTTTTGCTGCAATCATTAGAGCCTGAGTCACTCTCCCCAGGTAGACCCAGA
CCTAGAACTACCCAGAGCAAGACCACAGCTGGTGAACAGTCCAGGAGCAGACAAGATGGAGACAAATTCC
TCTCTCCCCACGAACATCTCTGGAGGGACACCTGCTGTATCTGCTGGCTATCTCTTCCTGGATATCATCA
CTTATCTGGTATTTGCAGTCACCTTTGTCCTCGGGGTCCTGGGCAACGGGCTTGTGATCTGGGTGGCTGG
ATTCCGGATGACACACACAGTCACCACCATCAGTTACCTGAACCTGGCCGTGGCTGACTTCTGTTTCACC
TCCACTTTGCCATTCTTCATGGTCAGGAAGGCCATGGGAGGACATTGGCCTTTCGGCTGGTTCCTGTGCA
AATTCGTCTTTACCATAGTGGACATCAACTTGTTCGGAAGTGTCTTCCTGATCGCCCTCATTGCTCTGGA
CGCGTGTGTTTGCGTCCTGCATCCAGTCTGGACCCAGAACCACCGCACCGTGAGCCTGGCCAAGAAGGTG
ATCATTGGGCCCTGGGTGATGGCTCTGCTCCTCACATTGCCAGTTATCATTCGTGTGACTACAGTACCTG
GTAAAACGGGGACAGTAGCCTGCACTTTTAACTTTTCGCCCTGGACCAACGACCCTAAAGAGAGGATAAA
TGTGGCCGTTGCCATGTTGACGGTGAGAGGCATCATCCGGTTCATCATTGGCTTCAGCGCACCCATG
