>Addgene plasmid #66721 | pBGSA FPR1 R123A | addgene partial sequence | sequence record 117244 | C-CMV-24 5'-TATTAGGACAAGGCTGGTGGGCAC-3'
GTGGATCCCCCGGGCTGCAGGAATTCTATTACTTTGCCTGTAACTCCACCTCTGCAGAAGGTAAAGTAGA
ATTGGTAGCTGTGTCACTGGTTTGGGTTGAGTCCTCGGTCAGGGCCCTCTCCAGACTGGCGGGAAGGGCG
TGGATCAGCCTCTCCCGGAAGTCCTGGCCCATGAAGACATAGAGCATGGGGTTGAGGCAGCTGTTGAAGA
AGGCCAGGGCACTTGTCACATCCACTGCAATACCAATTTCTTTGTACATGCCTTGCAATAACTCACGGAT
TCTGACTGTGGCTATAAGGGCCACCACCTGATATGGGGACCAGCAGAGAAAAAAGGCTGCTGCGACAAAG
GAGAGGACCCGTAAGGGACGACTGGACTTAATCAAGCCTTGCTTGTGGATCTTGGTGGCAATAAGCCCAT
AACTGACAGCAACGATGGACATGGGTGCGCTGAAGCCAATGATGAACCGGATGATGCCTCTCACCGTCAA
CATGGCAACGGCCACATTTATCCTCTCTTTAGGGTCGTTGGTCCAGGGCGAAAAGTTAAAAGTGCAGGCT
ACTGTCCCCGTTTTACCAGGTACTGTAGTCACACGAATGATAACTGGCAATGTGAGGAGCAGAGCCATCA
CCCAGGGCCCAATGATCACCTTCTTGGCCAGGCTCACGGTGCGGTGGTTCTGGGTCCAGACTGGATGCAG
GACGCAAACACACGCGTCCAGAGCAATGAGGGCGATCAGGAAGACACTTCCGAACAAGTTGATGTCCAC
